Addgene plasmid #239833: pHS1623
Purpose: WT OrufIscB E. coli expression for recombinant purification
Depositing lab: Feng Zhang. Depositing organization: Broad Institute. Publication: Evolution-guided protein design of IscB for persistent epigenome editing in vivo. Kannan S, Altae-Tran H, Zhu S, Xu P, Strebinger D, Oshiro R, Faure G, Moeller L, Pham J, Mears KS, Ni HM, Macrae RK, Zhang F. Nat Biotechnol. 2025 May 7. doi: 10.1038/s41587-025-02655-3. PubMed 40335752.
Backbone
  Vector backbone: pET45b(+)
  Vector type: Bacterial Expression
Growth in bacteria
  Bacterial resistance: Ampicillin, 100 μg/mL
  Growth temperature: 37°C
  Growth strain: NEB Stable
  Copy number: High Copy
Gene/Insert
  Gene/Insert name: OrufIscB
  Species: Human gut metagenome assembly
  Promoter: T7
  Tag / fusion protein: 14xHis-TwinStrep-bdSUMO (N terminal on insert)
  Cloning method: Gibson Cloning
Terms and licenses: Academic/Nonprofit Terms; Industry Terms: Not Available to Industry
How to cite: pHS1623 was a gift from Feng Zhang (Addgene plasmid # 239833 ; http://n2t.net/addgene:239833 ; RRID:Addgene_239833)
