[The description below was written by a language model from this plasmid's Addgene catalogue record and pLannotate feature annotations shown in this document.]
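Description:
pHS1623 is a bacterial expression plasmid built on the pET45b(+) backbone for producing wild-type OrufIscB, an IscB protein identified from a human gut metagenome assembly, in E. coli for recombinant purification. The plasmid is about 7.6 kb and is maintained through a ColE1/pBR322-type origin with ampicillin selection from a β-lactamase gene under its own promoter. The catalogue lists it as high copy, although the annotated backbone retains the pBR322 rop gene and bom region, which are normally associated with more moderate copy number. Several tetracycline-resistance gene fragments and a tet promoter are also annotated. These appear to be non-functional pBR322 remnants rather than a usable marker.

Expression is driven by a T7 promoter followed immediately by a lac operator and the strong T7 gene 10 ribosome binding site, with a T7 terminator downstream. The plasmid also carries lacI with its own promoter, so transcription is repressed until induction with IPTG in a host that supplies T7 RNA polymerase. According to the record, the insert was assembled by Gibson cloning and carries an N-terminal 14xHis-TwinStrep-bdSUMO fusion. The histidine and Twin-Strep tags allow affinity capture, and a SUMO module typically aids solubility and allows the tags to be removed by a SUMO-specific protease. The feature table detects the SUMO-like segment (matched to a plant SUMO homologue) and a short thrombin recognition site upstream of it. It does not annotate the His or Strep tags or the OrufIscB coding sequence itself, which presumably occupies the unannotated stretch between the SUMO domain and the terminator. The purified protein is intended for work on this RNA-guided IscB effector.
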