Features (pLannotate 1.2.2; 19 found; start..end, strand, type, name):
      9..288     -  CDS            TcR (fragment): tetracycline efflux protein; tet; confers resistance to tetracycline
    310..328     +  promoter       T7 promoter: promoter for bacteriophage T7 RNA polymerase
    329..353     +  protein_bind   lac operator: The lac repressor binds to the lac operator to inhibit transcription in E. coli. This inhibition can be relieved by adding lactose or isopropyl-β-D-thiogalactopyranoside (IPTG). lac repressor encoded by lacI
    368..390     +  RBS            RBS: efficient ribosome binding site from bacteriophage T7 gene 10 (Olins and Rangwala, 1989)
    484..501     +  CDS            thrombin site: thrombin recognition and cleavage site
    613..888     +  CDS            SUMO1 (fragment): SUMO1_ORYSJ - Also known as SMT3, SUM1. Experimental evidence at protein level: Swiss-Prot protein existence level 1. Ubiquitin-like protein which can be covalently attached to target lysines as a monomer. Does not seem to be involved in protein degradation and may function as an antagonist of ubiquitin in the degradation process (By similarity). From Oryza sativa subsp. japonica (Rice).
   2398..2445    +  terminator     T7 terminator: transcription terminator for bacteriophage T7 RNA polymerase
   2468..2572    -  CDS            TcR (fragment): tetracycline efflux protein; tet; confers resistance to tetracycline
   2620..2648    -  promoter       tet promoter: E. coli promoter for tetracycline efflux protein gene
   2761..2865    +  promoter       AmpR promoter: bla
   2866..3726    +  CDS            AmpR: β-lactamase; bla; confers resistance to ampicillin, carbenicillin, and related antibiotics
   3897..4485    +  rep_origin     ori: high-copy-number ColE1/pMB1/pBR322/pUC origin of replication
   4671..4810    -  misc_feature   bom: basis of mobility region from pBR322
   4912..5103    -  CDS            rop: Rop protein, which maintains plasmids at low copy number; rop
   5120..5500    +  CDS            YPB1_ECOLX: Protein predicted: Swiss-Prot protein existence level 4. From Escherichia coli.
   5742..6366    -  CDS            TcR (fragment): tetracycline efflux protein; tet; confers resistance to tetracycline
   6381..6402    -  protein_bind   CAP binding site: CAP binding activates transcription in the presence of cAMP. E. coli catabolite activator protein
   6415..7497    -  CDS            lacI: lac repressor; lacI; The lac repressor binds to the lac operator to inhibit transcription in E. coli. This inhibition can be relieved by adding lactose or isopropyl-β-D-thiogalactopyranoside (IPTG).
   7498..1       -  promoter       lacI promoter (across the origin): lacI
>Addgene plasmid #239833 | pHS1623 | addgene full sequence | sequence record 479116 | Addgene NGS Result
CCGGGATCTCGACGCTCTCCCTTATGCGACTCCTGCATTAGGAAGCAGCCCAGTAGTAGGTTGAGGCCGT
TGAGCACCGCCGCCGCAAGGAATGGTGCATGCAAGGAGATGGCGCCCAACAGTCCCCCGGCCACGGGGCC
TGCCACCATACCCACGCCGAAACAAGCGCTCATGAGCCCGAAGTGGCGAGCCCGATCTTCCCCATCGGTG
ATGTCGGCGATATAGGCGCCAGCAACCGCACCTGTGGCGCCGGTGATGCCGGCCACGATGCGTCCGGCGT
AGAGGATCGAGATCTCGATCCCGCGAAATTAATACGACTCACTATAGGGGAATTGTGAGCGGATAACAAT
TCCCCTCTAGAAATAATTTTGTTTAACTTTAAGAAGGAGATATACCATGGGCAGCAGCCATCACCATCAT
TCAGGCCATCACCATACCGGACACCACCATCATTCAGGCAGTCATCACCATTCCAGCAGCGGCCTGGTGC
CGCGCGGCAGCCATATGGCTAGCTGGAGCCATCCGCAGTTTGAAAAAGGTGGTGGTAGCGGTGGTGGTTC
AGGTGGTAGTGCATGGTCACACCCTCAGTTTGAGAAAGGATCTGCTGCGGGTGGCGAAGAAGATAAGAAA
CCGGCAGGTGGCGAAGGTGGCGGTGCCCATATCAACCTGAAAGTGAAAGGTCAAGACGGCAACGAAGTCT
TTTTCCGCATCAAACGTTCTACCCAGCTGAAAAAGCTGATGAACGCATACTGTGACCGTCAGTCTGTAGA
CATGACCGCAATTGCTTTCCTGTTTGATGGTCGTCGCCTGCGTGCGGAACAGACCCCGGATGAACTGGAG
ATGGAAGATGGCGACGAAATCGACGCAATGCTGCACCAGACTGGTGGCTCAAGTGGATCCAGATACGTGT
ACGTGCTGGATGTGGACGGCAAGCCTCTGATGCCTACATGCAGGTTCGGCAAGGTGCGGAGAATGCTGAA
ATCTGGCCAAGCTAAGGCCGTGGACACCCTGCCTTTCACCATCCAGCTGACCTACAAGCCCAGAACCAGA
ATCCTGCAACCTGTGACCCTGGGCCAGGACCCCGGCAGAACCAATATCGGAATGGCCGCCGTGCGGTTCG
ACGGCAAGGAACTGGGAAGATTCCACTGCATCACAAGAAACAAGGAAATCCCTAAGCTGATGGCCGACAG
AATGGCAGCCAGAAAGGCCTCCCGGAGAGGCGAGAGACTGGCCAGAAAGCGCCTGGCCCGGAAACTGCAC
ACCACCGCCAAGCACCTGAATGGCAGAATCCTGCCAGGATGTAGCGAGCCCATCGCCGTGAAGGACATCA
TCAACACAGAGAGCAGATTCAACAACAGACTGCGGCCTGAGGGATGGCTGACCCCTACCGCCACCCAGCT
GCTGCGGACCCACATCAACCTGTTTAGAAAGCTGAGCGGCATCCTGCCCGTGACCGACGTGGCCGTCGAG
CTGAACAAGTTCGCCTTTATGCAGCTGGACAACCCTGAGATGAAGAAGCGGGAAATCGACTTCTGCCACG
GCCCACTGTGCGGCACCGGCGGCCTGGAAGCCGCTGTTAAGGAGCAGCAGGATGGAAAATGCCTGCTGTG
TGGAAAAGAATCTATCGGCCACTACCACCACATCGTGCCTAGGTCCCGTAGAGGCAGCAACACCATCGCT
AATATCGCCGGCCTTTGTCCTAAGTGCCACGAGCTCGTGCACAAGGACGCCGATACAGCCGAGTCTCTGA
CAGAGATGAAAACCGGCCTGATGAAGAAGTATGGAGGCACCAGCGTGCTGAACCAGATCATCCCCAAGCT
GGTGGAAACCCTGGCCGACCTGTTTCCTGGCCACTTCCACGTGACAAACGGCTGGAACACCAAGGAGTTC
AGAGAGAAACATCATCTGGAAAAGGATCACGACGTGGATGCTTACTGCATCGCCTGCAGCCACCTGAAGC
CTGAGGAAACCCTGGTGGAAACTGAGCCTTTCGAGATCCTGCAGTTCAGAAAGCACAACAGAGCCATCAT
TCACCACCAGACCGAGCGGACGTACAAGCTGGACGGCGTGACAGTGGCTAAAAATAGAAAGAAACGGATG
GAACAGAAAACCGACAGCCTGGAAGATTGGTACGTGGACATGGCCAAGGAACACGGCAAAACACAGGCCG
ATGCCATGCGGAGCAGACTGACCGTGATCAAGAGCACACGGTATTACAACACCCCTGGCAGAATGATGCC
AGGCACAGTTTTCCTGTACGAGGGCAAGAGATACGTGATGACCGGCCAGATTACAAACGGCAAGTACTAC
AGAGCCTACGGCCAGGAGAAGCGGAACTTCCCCGCTGTCAAGGTGAGGATTCTGACAAAGAACACCGGAC
TAGTCTTTGTGGCCTAGCTAGCATAACCCCTTGGGGCCTCTAAACGGGTCTTGAGGGGTTTTTTGCTGAA
AGGAGGAACTATATCCGGATATCCCGCAAGAGGCCCGGCAGTACCGGCATAACCAAGCCTATGCCTACAG
CATCCAGGGTGACGGTGCCGAGGATGACGATGAGCGCATTGTTAGATTTCATACACGGTGCCTGACTGCG
TTAGCAATTTAACTGTGATAAACTACCGCATTAAAGCTTATCGATGATAAGCTGTCAAACATGAGAATTC
TTGAAGACGAAAGGGCCTCGTGATACGCCTATTTTTATAGGTTAATGTCATGATAATAATGGTTTCTTAG
ACGTCAGGTGGCACTTTTCGGGGAAATGTGCGCGGAACCCCTATTTGTTTATTTTTCTAAATACATTCAA
ATATGTATCCGCTCATGAGACAATAACCCTGATAAATGCTTCAATAATATTGAAAAAGGAAGAGTATGAG
TATTCAACATTTCCGTGTCGCCCTTATTCCCTTTTTTGCGGCATTTTGCCTTCCTGTTTTTGCTCACCCA
GAAACGCTGGTGAAAGTAAAAGATGCTGAAGATCAGTTGGGTGCACGAGTGGGTTACATCGAACTGGATC
TCAACAGCGGTAAGATCCTTGAGAGTTTTCGCCCCGAAGAACGTTTTCCAATGATGAGCACTTTTAAAGT
TCTGCTATGTGGCGCGGTATTATCCCGTGTTGACGCCGGGCAAGAGCAACTCGGTCGCCGCATACACTAT
TCTCAGAATGACTTGGTTGAGTACTCACCAGTCACAGAAAAGCATCTTACGGATGGCATGACAGTAAGAG
AATTATGCAGTGCTGCCATAACCATGAGTGATAACACTGCGGCCAACTTACTTCTGACAACGATCGGAGG
ACCGAAGGAGCTAACCGCTTTTTTGCACAACATGGGGGATCATGTAACTCGCCTTGATCGTTGGGAACCG
GAGCTGAATGAAGCCATACCAAACGACGAGCGTGACACCACGATGCCTGCAGCAATGGCAACAACGTTGC
GCAAACTATTAACTGGCGAACTACTTACTCTAGCTTCCCGGCAACAATTAATAGACTGGATGGAGGCGGA
TAAAGTTGCAGGACCACTTCTGCGCTCGGCCCTTCCGGCTGGCTGGTTTATTGCTGATAAATCTGGAGCC
GGTGAGCGTGGGTCTCGCGGTATCATTGCAGCACTGGGGCCAGATGGTAAGCCCTCCCGTATCGTAGTTA
TCTACACGACGGGGAGTCAGGCAACTATGGATGAACGAAATAGACAGATCGCTGAGATAGGTGCCTCACT
GATTAAGCATTGGTAACTGTCAGACCAAGTTTACTCATATATACTTTAGATTGATTTAAAACTTCATTTT
TAATTTAAAAGGATCTAGGTGAAGATCCTTTTTGATAATCTCATGACCAAAATCCCTTAACGTGAGTTTT
CGTTCCACTGAGCGTCAGACCCCGTAGAAAAGATCAAAGGATCTTCTTGAGATCCTTTTTTTCTGCGCGT
AATCTGCTGCTTGCAAACAAAAAAACCACCGCTACCAGCGGTGGTTTGTTTGCCGGATCAAGAGCTACCA
ACTCTTTTTCCGAAGGTAACTGGCTTCAGCAGAGCGCAGATACCAAATACTGTCCTTCTAGTGTAGCCGT
AGTTAGGCCACCACTTCAAGAACTCTGTAGCACCGCCTACATACCTCGCTCTGCTAATCCTGTTACCAGT
GGCTGCTGCCAGTGGCGATAAGTCGTGTCTTACCGGGTTGGACTCAAGACGATAGTTACCGGATAAGGCG
CAGCGGTCGGGCTGAACGGGGGGTTCGTGCACACAGCCCAGCTTGGAGCGAACGACCTACACCGAACTGA
GATACCTACAGCGTGAGCTATGAGAAAGCGCCACGCTTCCCGAAGGGAGAAAGGCGGACAGGTATCCGGT
AAGCGGCAGGGTCGGAACAGGAGAGCGCACGAGGGAGCTTCCAGGGGGAAACGCCTGGTATCTTTATAGT
CCTGTCGGGTTTCGCCACCTCTGACTTGAGCGTCGATTTTTGTGATGCTCGTCAGGGGGGCGGAGCCTAT
GGAAAAACGCCAGCAACGCGGCCTTTTTACGGTTCCTGGCCTTTTGCTGGCCTTTTGCTCACATGTTCTT
TCCTGCGTTATCCCCTGATTCTGTGGATAACCGTATTACCGCCTTTGAGTGAGCTGATACCGCTCGCCGC
AGCCGAACGACCGAGCGCAGCGAGTCAGTGAGCGAGGAAGCGGAAGAGCGCCTGATGCGGTATTTTCTCC
TTACGCATCTGTGCGGTATTTCACACCGCAATGGTGCACTCTCAGTACAATCTGCTCTGATGCCGCATAG
TTAAGCCAGTATACACTCCGCTATCGCTACGTGACTGGGTCATGGCTGCGCCCCGACACCCGCCAACACC
CGCTGACGCGCCCTGACGGGCTTGTCTGCTCCCGGCATCCGCTTACAGACAAGCTGTGACCGTCTCCGGG
AGCTGCATGTGTCAGAGGTTTTCACCGTCATCACCGAAACGCGCGAGGCAGCTGCGGTAAAGCTCATCAG
CGTGGTCGTGAAGCGATTCACAGATGTCTGCCTGTTCATCCGCGTCCAGCTCGTTGAGTTTCTCCAGAAG
CGTTAATGTCTGGCTTCTGATAAAGCGGGCCATGTTAAGGGCGGTTTTTTCCTGTTTGGTCACTGATGCC
TCCGTGTAAGGGGGATTTCTGTTCATGGGGGTAATGATACCGATGAAACGAGAGAGGATGCTCACGATAC
GGGTTACTGATGATGAACATGCCCGGTTACTGGAACGTTGTGAGGGTAAACAACTGGCGGTATGGATGCG
GCGGGACCAGAGAAAAATCACTCAGGGTCAATGCCAGCGCTTCGTTAATACAGATGTAGGTGTTCCACAG
GGTAGCCAGCAGCATCCTGCGATGCAGATCCGGAACATAATGGTGCAGGGCGCTGACTTCCGCGTTTACA
GACTTTACGAAACACGGAAACCGAAGACCATTCATGTTGTTGCTCAGGTCGCAGACGTTTTGCAGCAGCA
GTCGCTTCACGTTCGCTCGCGTATCGGTGATTCATTCTGCTAACCAGTAAGGCAACCCCGCCAGCCTAGC
CGGGTCCTCAACGACAGGAGCACGATCATGCGCACCCGTGGCCAGGACCCAACGCTGCCCGAGATGCGCC
GCGTGCGGCTGCTGGAGATGGCGGACGCGATGGATATGTTCTGCCAAGGGTTGGTTTGCGCATTCACAGT
TCTCCGCAAGAATTGATTGGCTCCAATTCTTGGAGTGGTGAATCCGTTAGCGAGGTGCCGCCGGCTTCCA
TTCAGGTCGAGGTGGCCCGGCTCCATGCACCGCGACGCAACGCGGGGAGGCAGACAAGGTATAGGGCGGC
GCCTACAATCCATGCCAACCCGTTCCATGTGCTCGCCGAGGCGGCATAAATCGCCGTGACGATCAGCGGT
CCAATGATCGAAGTTAGGCTGGTAAGAGCCGCGAGCGATCCTTGAAGCTGTCCCTGATGGTCGTCATCTA
CCTGCCTGGACAGCATGGCCTGCAACGCGGGCATCCCGATGCCGCCGGAAGCGAGAAGAATCATAATGGG
GAAGGCCATCCAGCCTCGCGTCGCGAACGCCAGCAAGACGTAGCCCAGCGCGTCGGCCGCCATGCCGGCG
ATAATGGCCTGCTTCTCGCCGAAACGTTTGGTGGCGGGACCAGTGACGAAGGCTTGAGCGAGGGCGTGCA
AGATTCCGAATACCGCAAGCGACAGGCCGATCATCGTCGCGCTCCAGCGAAAGCGGTCCTCGCCGAAAAT
GACCCAGAGCGCTGCCGGCACCTGTCCTACGAGTTGCATGATAAAGAAGACAGTCATAAGTGCGGCGACG
ATAGTCATGCCCCGCGCCCACCGGAAGGAGCTGACTGGGTTGAAGGCTCTCAAGGGCATCGGTCGAGATC
CCGGTGCCTAATGAGTGAGCTAACTTACATTAATTGCGTTGCGCTCACTGCCCGCTTTCCAGTCGGGAAA
CCTGTCGTGCCAGCTGCATTAATGAATCGGCCAACGCGCGGGGAGAGGCGGTTTGCGTATTGGGCGCCAG
GGTGGTTTTTCTTTTCACCAGTGAGACGGGCAACAGCTGATTGCCCTTCACCGCCTGGCCCTGAGAGAGT
TGCAGCAAGCGGTCCACGCTGGTTTGCCCCAGCAGGCGAAAATCCTGTTTGATGGTGGTTAACGGCGGGA
TATAACATGAGCTGTCTTCGGTATCGTCGTATCCCACTACCGAGATATCCGCACCAACGCGCAGCCCGGA
CTCGGTAATGGCGCGCATTGCGCCCAGCGCCATCTGATCGTTGGCAACCAGCATCGCAGTGGGAACGATG
CCCTCATTCAGCATTTGCATGGTTTGTTGAAAACCGGACATGGCACTCCAGTCGCCTTCCCGTTCCGCTA
TCGGCTGAATTTGATTGCGAGTGAGATATTTATGCCAGCCAGCCAGACGCAGACGCGCCGAGACAGAACT
TAATGGGCCCGCTAACAGCGCGATTTGCTGGTGACCCAATGCGACCAGATGCTCCACGCCCAGTCGCGTA
CCGTCTTCATGGGAGAAAATAATACTGTTGATGGGTGTCTGGTCAGAGACATCAAGAAATAACGCCGGAA
CATTAGTGCAGGCAGCTTCCACAGCAATGGCATCCTGGTCATCCAGCGGATAGTTAATGATCAGCCCACT
GACGCGTTGCGCGAGAAGATTGTGCACCGCCGCTTTACAGGCTTCGACGCCGCTTCGTTCTACCATCGAC
ACCACCACGCTGGCACCCAGTTGATCGGCGCGAGATTTAATCGCCGCGACAATTTGCGACGGCGCGTGCA
GGGCCAGACTGGAGGTGGCAACGCCAATCAGCAACGACTGTTTGCCCGCCAGTTGTTGTGCCACGCGGTT
GGGAATGTAATTCAGCTCCGCCATCGCCGCTTCCACTTTTTCCCGCGTTTTCGCAGAAACGTGGCTGGCC
TGGTTCACCACGCGGGAAACGGTCTGATAAGAGACACCGGCATACTCTGCGACATCGTATAACGTTACTG
GTTTCACATTCACCACCCTGAATTGACTCTCTTCCGGGCGCTATCATGCCATACCGCGAAAGGTTTTGCG
CCATTCGATGGTGT
